>Addgene plasmid #146286 | pAc5.1B-lambdaN-HA-HsAGO2-F2V2_F | addgene full sequence | sequence record 355413 | Addgene NGS Result
CATGAATGGCATCAACTCTGAATCAAATCTTTGCAGATGCACCTACTTCTCATTTCCACTGTCACATCAT
TTTTCCAGATCTCGCTGCCTGTTATGTGGCCCACAAACCAAGACACGTTTTATGGCCATTAAAGCTGGCT
GATCGTCGCCAAACACCAAATACATAATGAATATGTACACATTCGAGAAAGAAGCGATCAAAGAAGCGTC
TTCGGGCGGAGTAGGAGAATGCGGAGGAGAAGGAGAACGAGCTGATCTAGTATCTCTCCACAATCCAATG
CCAACTGACCAACTGGCCATATTCGGAGCAATTTGAAGCCAATTTCCATCGCCTGGCGATCGCTCCATTC
TTGGCTATATGTTTTTCACCGTTACCCGGGGCCATTTTCAAAGACTCGTCGGCAAGATAAGATTGTGTCA
CTCGCTGTCTCTCTTCATTTGTCGAAGAATGCTGAGGAATTTCGCGATGACGTCGGCGAGTATTTTGAAG
AATGAGAATAATTTGTATTTATACGAAAATCAGTTAGTGGAATTTTCTACAAAAACATGTTATCTATAGA
TAATTTTGTTGCAAAATATGTTGACTATGACAAAGATTGTATGTATATACCTTTAATGTATTCTCATTTT
CTTATGTATTTATAATGGCAATGATGATACTGATGATATTTTAAGATGATGCCAGACCAAAAGGCTTGAA
TTTCTGCGTCTTTTGCCGAACGCAGTGCATGTGCAATTGTTGTTTTTTGGAATATTCAATTTTCGGACTG
TCCGCTTTGATTTCAGTTTCTTGGCTTATTCAAAAAGCAAAGTAAAGCCAAAAAAGCGAGATGGCAATAC
CAAATGCGGCAAAACGGTAGTGGAAGGAAAGGGGTGCGGGGCAGCGGAAGGAAGGGTGGGGCGGGGCGTG
GCGGGGTCTGTGGCTGGGCGCGACGTCACCGACGTTGGAGCCACTCCTTTGACCATGTGTGCGTGTGTGT
ATTATTCGTGTCTCGCCACTCGCCGGTTGTTTTTTTCTTTTTATGCTGCGCTCTCTCTAGCGCCATCTCG
CTTACGCATGCTCAACGCACCGCATGTTGCCGTTTCCTTTTATGCGTCATTTTGGCTCGAAATAGGCAAT
TATTTAAACAAAGATTAGTCAACGAAAACGCTAAAATAAATAAGTCTACAATATGGTTACTTATTGCCAT
GTGTGTGCAGCCAACGATAGCAACAAAAGCAACAACACAGGTGGCTTTCCCTCTTTCACTTTTTGTTTGC
AAGCCGCGTGCGAGCAAGACGGCACGACCGGCAAACGCAATTACGCTGACAAAGAGCAGACGAAGTTTTG
GCGAAAAACATCAAGGCGCCTGATACGAATGCATTTGCAATAACAATTGCGATATTTAATATTGTTTATG
AAGCTGTTTGACTTCAAAACACACAAAAAAAAAAATAAAACAAATTATTTGAAAGAGAATTAGGAATCGG
ACGCTTATCGTTAGGGTAACAACAAGAAATGCTTACTGAGTCACAGCCTCTGGAAAACTGCCGCAAGCCA
GAGAGAGAGAGAAAAAGAGGGAGAGCAGCTTAGACCGCATGTGCTTGTGTGTGAGGCGTCTCTCTCTTCG
TCTCTGTTGCGCAAACGCATAGACTGCACTGAAAAAATCGATTACCTATTTTTTATGAATGAATATTTGC
ACTATTACTATTCAAAACTATTAAGATAGCAATCACATTCAATAGCCAAATACTATACCACCTGAGCGAT
GCAACGAAATGATCAATTTGAGCAAAAATGCTGCATATTTAGGACGGCATCATTATAGAAATGCTTCTTG
CTGTGTACTTTTCTCTCGTCTGGCAGCTGTTTCGCCGTTATTGTTAAAACCGGCTTAAGTTAGGTGTGTT
TTCTACGACTAGTGAATGCCCTACTAGAAGATGTGTGTTGCACAAAATGTCCCTGGAATAACCAATTTGA
AGTGCAGATAGCAGTAAACGTAAGCTAATATGAATATTATTTAACTGTAATGTTTTAATATCGCTGGACA
TTACTAATAAACCCACTATAAACACATGTACATATGTATGTTTTGGCATACAATGAGTAGTTGGGGAAAA
AATGTGTAAAAGCACCGTGACCATCACAGCATAAAGATAACCAGCTGAAGTATCGAATATGAGTAACCCC
CAAATTGAATCACATGCCGCAACTGATAGGACCCATGGAAGTACACTCTTCATGGCGATATACAAGACAC
ACACAAGCACGAACACCCAGTTGCGGAGGAAATTCTCCGTAAATGAAAACCCAATCGGCGAACAATTCAT
ACCCATATATGGTAAAAGTTTTGAACGCGACTTGAGAGCGGAGAGCATTGCGGCTGATAAGGTTTTAGCG
CTAAGCGGGCTTTATAAAACGGGCTGCGGGACCAGTTTTCATATCACTACCGTTTGAGTTCTTGTGCTGT
GTGGATACTCCTCCCGACACAAAGCCGCTCCATCAGCCAGCAGTCGTCTAATCCAGAGACCCCGGATCGG
GGTACCAACATGGACGCACAAACACGACGACGTGAGCGTCGCGCTGAGAAACAAGCTCAATGGAAAGCTG
CAAACGGTGGATCTCCTCCACATATGGCTTACCCATACGATGTTCCAGATTACGCTCCTCCAAGCTTGAA
TTCTATGTACTCGGGAGCCGGCCCCGCACTTGCACCTCCTGCGCCGCCGCCCCCCATCCAAGGATATGCC
TTCAAGCCTCCACCTAGACCCGACTTTGGGACCTCCGGGAGAACAATCAAATTACAGGCCAATTTCTTCG
AAATGGACATCCCCAAAATTGACATCTATCATTATGAATTGGATATCAAGCCAGAGAAGTGCCCGAGGAG
AGTTAACAGGGAAATCGTGGAACACATGGTCCAGCACTTTAAAACACAGATCTTTGGGGATCGGAAGCCC
GTGTTTGACGGCAGGAAGAATCTATACACAGCCATGCCCCTTCCGATTGGGAGGGACAAGGTGGAGCTGG
AGGTCACGCTGCCAGGAGAAGGCAAGGATCGCATCTTCAAGGTGTCCATCAAGTGGGTGTCCTGCGTGAG
CTTGCAGGCGTTACACGATGCACTTTCAGGGCGGCTGCCTAGCGTCCCTTTTGAGACGATCCAGGCCCTG
GACGTGGTCATGAGGCACTTGCCATCCATGAGGTACACCCCCGTGGGCCGCTCCTTCTTCACCGCGTCCG
AAGGCTGCTCTAACCCTCTTGGCGGGGGCCGAGAAGTGTGGTTTGGCTTCCATCAGTCCGTCCGGCCTTC
TCTCTGGAAAATGATGCTGAATATTGATGTGTCAGCAACAGCGTTTTACAAGGCACAGCCAGTAATCGAG
TTTGTTTGTGAAGTTTTGGATTTTAAAAGTATTGAAGAACAACAAAAACCTCTGACAGATTCCCAAAGGG
TAAAGTTTACCAAAGAAATTAAAGGTCTAAAGGTGGAGATAACGCACTGTGGGCAGATGAAGAGGAAGTA
CCGCGTCTGCAATGTGACCCGGCGGCCCGCCAGTCACCAAACATTCCCGCTGCAGCAGGAGAGCGGGCAG
ACGGTGGAGTGCACGGTGGCCCAGTATTTCAAGGACAGGCACAAGCTTGTTCTGCGCTACCCCCACCTCC
CATGTTTACAAGTCGGACAGGAGCAGAAACACACCTACCTTCCCCTGGAGGTCTGTAACATTGTGGCAGG
ACAAAGATGTATTAAAAAATTAACGGACAATCAGACCTCAACCATGATCAGAGCAACTGCTAGGTCGGCG
CCCGATCGGCAAGAAGAGATTAGCAAATTGATGCGAAGTGCAAGTTTCAACACAGATCCATACGTCCGTG
AATTTGGAATCATGGTCAAAGATGAGATGACAGACGTGACTGGGCGGGTGCTGCAGCCGCCCTCCATCCT
CTACGGGGGCAGGAATAAAGCTATTGCGACCCCTGTCCAGGGCGTCTGGGACATGCGGAACAAGCAGTTC
CACACGGGCATCGAGATCAAGGTGTGGGCCATTGCGTGCTTCGCCCCCCAGCGCCAGTGCACGGAAGTCC
ATCTGAAGTCCGTCACAGAGCAGCTCAGAAAGATCTCGAGAGACGCTGGCATGCCCATCCAGGGCCAGCC
GTGCTTCTGCAAATACGCGCAGGGGGCGGACAGCGTGGAGCCCATGGTCCGGCACCTGAAGAACACGTAT
GCGGGCCTGCAGCTGGTGGTGGTCATCCTGCCCGGCAAGACGCCCGTGTACGCCGAGGTCAAGCGCGTGG
GAGACACGGTGCTGGGGATGGCCACGCAGTGCGTGCAGATGAAGAACGTGCAGAGGACCACGCCACAGAC
CCTGTCCAACCTCTGCCTGAAGATCAACGTCAAGCTGGGAGGCGTGAACAACATCCTGCTGCCCCAGGGC
AGGCCGCCGGTGTTCCAGCAGCCCGTCATCTTTCTGGGAGCAGACGTCACTCACCCCCCCGCCGGGGATG
GGAAGAAGCCCTCCATTGCCGCCGTGGTGGGCAGCATGGACGCCCACCCCAATCGCTACTGCGCCACCGT
GCGCGTGCAGCAGCACCGGCAGGAGATCATACAAGACCTGGCCGCCATGGTCCGCGAGCTCCTCATCCAG
TTCTACAAGTCCACGCGCTTCGAGCCCACCCGCATCATCTTCTACCGCGACGGTGTCTCTGAAGGCCAGT
TCCAGCAGGTTCTCCACCACGAGTTGCTGGCCATCCGTGAGGCCTGTATCAAGCTAGAAAAAGACTACCA
GCCCGGGATCACCTTCATCGTGGTGCAGAAGAGGCACCACACCCGGCTCTTCTGCACTGACAAGAACGAG
CGGGTTGGGAAAAGTGGAAACATTCCAGCAGGCACGACTGTGGACACGAAAATCACCCACCCCACCGAGT
TCGACTTCTACCTGTGTAGTCACGCTGGCATCCAGGGGACAAGCAGGCCTTCGCACTATCACGTCCTCTG
GGACGACAATCGTTTCTCCTCTGATGAGCTGCAGATCCTAACCTACCAGCTGTGTCACACCTACGTGCGC
TGCACACGCTCCGTGTCCATCCCAGCGCCAGCATACTACGCTCACCTGGTGGCCTTCCGGGCCAGGTACC
ACCTGGTGGATAAGGAACATGACAGTGCTGAAGGAAGCCATACCTCTGGGCAGAGTAACGGGCGAGACCA
CCAAGCACTGGCCAAGGCGGTCCAGGTTCACCAAGACACTCTGCGCACCATGTACTTTGCTTGAGGCGGC
CGCTCGAGTCTAGAGGGCCCGCGGTTCGAAGGTAAGCCTATCCCTAACCCTCTCCTCGGTCTCGATTCTA
CGCGTACCGGTCATCATCACCATCACCATTGAGTTTAAACCCGCTGATCAGCCTCGACTGTGCCTTCTAA
GGCCTGAGCTCGCTGATCAGCCTCGATCGAGGATCCAGACATGATAAGATACATTGATGAGTTTGGACAA
ACCACAACTAGAATGCAGTGAAAAAAATGCTTTATTTGTGAAATTTGTGATGCTATTGCTTTATTTGTAA
CCATTATAAGCTGCAATAAACAAGTTAACAACAACAATTGCATTCATTTTATGTTTCAGGTTCAGGGGGA
GGTGTGGGAGGTTTTTTAAAGCAAGTAAAACCTCTACAAATGTGGTATGGCTGATTATGATCAGTCGACC
GATGCCCTTGAGAGCCTTCAACCCAGTCAGCTCCTTCCGGTGGGCGCGGGGCATGACTATCGTCGCCGCA
CTTATGACTGTCTTCTTTATCATGCAACTCGTAGGACAGGTGCCGGCAGCGCTCTGGGTCATTTTCGGCG
AGGACCGCTTTCGCTGGAGCGCGACGATGATCGGCCTGTCGCTTGCGGTATTCGGAATCTTGCACGCCCT
CGCTCAAGCCTTCGTCACTGGTCCCGCCACCAAACGTTTCGGCGAGAAGCAGGCCATTATCGCCGGCATG
GCGGCCGACGCGCTGGGCTACGTCTTGCTGGCGTTCGCGACGCGAGGCTGGATGGCCTTCCCCATTATGA
TTCTTCTCGCTTCCGGCGGCATCGGGATGCCCGCGTTGCAGGCCATGCTGTCCAGGCAGGTAGATGACGA
CCATCAGGGACAGCTTCAAGGCCAGCAAAAGGCCAGGAACCGTAAAAAGGCCGCGTTGCTGGCGTTTTTC
CATAGGCTCCGCCCCCCTGACGAGCATCACAAAAATCGACGCTCAAGTCAGAGGTGGCGAAACCCGACAG
GACTATAAAGATACCAGGCGTTTCCCCCTGGAAGCTCCCTCGTGCGCTCTCCTGTTCCGACCCTGCCGCT
TACCGGATACCTGTCCGCCTTTCTCCCTTCGGGAAGCGTGGCGCTTTCTCATAGCTCACGCTGTAGGTAT
CTCAGTTCGGTGTAGGTCGTTCGCTCCAAGCTGGGCTGTGTGCACGAACCCCCCGTTCAGCCCGACCGCT
GCGCCTTATCCGGTAACTATCGTCTTGAGTCCAACCCGGTAAGACACGACTTATCGCCACTGGCAGCAGC
CACTGGTAACAGGATTAGCAGAGCGAGGTATGTAGGCGGTGCTACAGAGTTCTTGAAGTGGTGGCCTAAC
TACGGCTACACTAGAAGGACAGTATTTGGTATCTGCGCTCTGCTGAAGCCAGTTACCTTCGGAAAAAGAG
TTGGTAGCTCTTGATCCGGCAAACAAACCACCGCTGGTAGCGGTGGTTTTTTTGTTTGCAAGCAGCAGAT
TACGCGCAGAAAAAAAGGATCTCAAGAAGATCCTTTGATCTTTTCTACGGGGTCTGACGCTCAGTGGAAC
GAAAACTCACGTTAAGGGATTTTGGTCATGAGATTATCAAAAAGGATCTTCACCTAGATCCTTTTAAATT
AAAAATGAAGTTTTAAATCAATCTAAAGTATATATGAGTAAACTTGGTCTGACAGTTACCAATGCTTAAT
CAGTGAGGCACCTATCTCAGCGATCTGTCTATTTCGTTCATCCATAGTTGCCTGACTCCCCGTCGTGTAG
ATAACTACGATACGGGAGGGCTTACCATCTGGCCCCAGTGCTGCAATGATACCGCGAGACCCACGCTCAC
CGGCTCCAGATTTATCAGCAATAAACCAGCCAGCCGGAAGGGCCGAGCGCAGAAGTGGTCCTGCAACTTT
ATCCGCCTCCATCCAGTCTATTAATTGTTGCCGGGAAGCTAGAGTAAGTAGTTCGCCAGTTAATAGTTTG
CGCAACGTTGTTGCCATTGCTGCAGGCATCGTGGTGTCACGCTCGTCGTTTGGTATGGCTTCATTCAGCT
CCGGTTCCCAACGATCAAGGCGAGTTACATGATCCCCCATGTTGTGCAAAAAAGCGGTTAGCTCCTTCGG
TCCTCCGATCGTTGTCAGAAGTAAGTTGGCCGCAGTGTTATCACTCATGGTTATGGCAGCACTGCATAAT
TCTCTTACTGTCATGCCATCCGTAAGATGCTTTTCTGTGACTGGTGAGTACTCAACCAAGTCATTCTGAG
AATAGTGTATGCGGCGACCGAGTTGCTCTTGCCCGGCGTCAACACGGGATAATACCGCGCCACATAGCAG
AACTTTAAAAGTGCTCATCATTGGAAAACGTTCTTCGGGGCGAAAACTCTCAAGGATCTTACCGCTGTTG
AGATCCAGTTCGATGTAACCCACTCGTGCACCCAACTGATCTTCAGCATCTTTTACTTTCACCAGCGTTT
CTGGGTGAGCAAAAACAGGAAGGCAAAATGCCGCAAAAAAGGGAATAAGGGCGACACGGAAATGTTGAAT
ACTCATACTCTTCCTTTTTCAATATTATTGAAGCATTTATCAGGGTTATTGTCTCATGAGCGGATACATA
TTTGAATGTATTTAGAAAAATAAACAAATAGGGGTTCCGCGCACATTTCCCCGAAAAGTGCCACCTGACG
TCTAAGAAACCATTATTATCATGACATTAACCTATAAAAATAGGCGTATCACGAGGCCCTTTCGTCTTCA
AGAATTAATTCTATATTCTAAAAACACAAATGATACTTCTAAAAAAAAAT
Features (pLannotate 1.2.2; 11 found; start..end, strand, type, name):
      1..2510    +  promoter       Ac5 promoter: Drosophila melanogaster actin 5C promoter
   2530..2595    +  CDS            N (fragment): REGN_LAMBD - Experimental evidence at protein level: Swiss-Prot protein existence level 1. Plays a role as a transcriptional antitermination factor that allows the virus to initiate its lytic phase. Activates expression of the delayed viral early genes by modifying host RNA polymerase (RNAP) into a form that is resistant to termination signals. This antitermination function requires the host NusA protein which serves to stabilize the interaction between antitermination protein N and host RNA polymerase. From Escherichia phage lambda (Bacteriophage lambda).
   2620..2646    +  CDS            3xHA (fragment): three tandem HA epitope tags
   2665..5241    +  CDS            AGO2: AGO2_HUMAN - Also known as EIF2C2. Experimental evidence at protein level: Swiss-Prot protein existence level 1. Required for RNA-mediated gene silencing (RNAi) by the RNA- induced silencing complex (RISC). The 'minimal RISC' appears to include AGO2 bound to a short guide RNA such as a microRNA (miRNA) or short interfering RNA (siRNA). These guide RNAs direct RISC to complementary mRNAs that are targets for RISC-mediated gene silencing. The precise mechanism of gene silencing depends on the degree of complementarity between the miRNA or siRNA and its target. Binding of RISC to a perfectly comp
   5281..5322    +  CDS            V5 tag: epitope tag from simian virus 5
   5422..5556    -  polyA_signal   SV40 poly(A) signal: SV40 polyadenylation signal
   5579..5663    -  CDS            large T antigen (fragment): large T antigen from SV40 (simian virus 40)
   5664..6111    +  CDS            TcR (fragment): tetracycline efflux protein; tet; confers resistance to tetracycline
   6157..6745    -  rep_origin     ori: high-copy-number ColE1/pMB1/pBR322/pUC origin of replication
   6916..7776    -  CDS            AmpR: β-lactamase; bla; confers resistance to ampicillin, carbenicillin, and related antibiotics
   7777..7881    -  promoter       AmpR promoter: bla
