[The description below was written by a language model from this plasmid's Addgene catalogue record and pLannotate feature annotations shown in this document.]
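Description:
pAc5.1B-lambdaN-HA-HsAGO2-F2V2_F is an insect-cell expression plasmid of about 8 kb for producing a mutant form of human Argonaute 2 (AGO2, also known as EIF2C2). The catalogue lists the backbone as unknown, although the name points to a pAc5.1B-type vector, and the annotated parts fit that. A roughly 2.5 kb Drosophila melanogaster actin 5C (Ac5) promoter provides strong constitutive transcription in insect cells, and an SV40 polyadenylation signal lies downstream of the coding region. The plasmid is propagated in E. coli through a ColE1/pUC-type origin and selected with ampicillin via the bla gene and its promoter. The origin is annotated as a high-copy type, but the catalogue lists the plasmid as low copy. Short fragments of SV40 large T antigen and of a tetracycline resistance gene are also detected; they appear to be non-functional backbone remnants.

The open reading frame begins with a short fragment of the bacteriophage lambda N protein, followed by an HA epitope (annotated as a partial match to a 3xHA element) and then the full AGO2 coding sequence. The lambda N peptide binds boxB RNA hairpins, so the fusion protein can be artificially tethered to a boxB-containing reporter mRNA, independently of a guide RNA, while HA allows detection or immunoprecipitation. A V5 tag sequence from the vector lies downstream of the insert; the record does not show whether it is translated in frame. The insert carries F470V and F505V, the "F2V2" substitutions, plus K660E relative to the reference transcript. The record does not state the functional effect of these changes. The associated publication concerns the GW182–Argonaute interaction in miRNA-mediated translational repression and mRNA decay, which suggests use in tethering and interaction assays in Drosophila cultured cells.
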