Addgene plasmid #146286: pAc5.1B-lambdaN-HA-HsAGO2-F2V2_F
Purpose: Insect Expression of HsAGO2-F2V2
Depositing lab: Elisa Izaurralde. Depositing organization: Max Planck Institute for Developmental Biology. Publication: GW182 interaction with Argonaute is essential for miRNA-mediated translational repression and mRNA decay. Eulalio A, Huntzinger E, Izaurralde E. Nat Struct Mol Biol. 2008 Apr . 15(4):346-53. 10.1038/nsmb.1405 PubMed 18345015.
Backbone
  Vector backbone: Unknown
  Vector type: Insect Expression
Growth in bacteria
  Bacterial resistance: Ampicillin, 100 μg/mL
  Growth temperature: 37°C
  Growth strain: DH5alpha
  Copy number: Low Copy
Gene/Insert
  Gene/Insert name: HsAGO2-F2V2 (alt names: EIF2C2; Q10; MGC3183)
  Species: H. sapiens (human)
  Mutation: Contains F470V, F505V, K660E mutations compared to the sequence given by NCBI: NM_012154.3.
  Entrez Gene: AGO2 (a.k.a. CASC7, EIF2C2, LESKRES, LINC00980, PPD, Q10)
  Cloning method: Unknown
Terms and licenses: Academic/Nonprofit Terms; Industry Terms: Not Available to Industry
Depositor comments: Plasmids from this collection were made available to the research community and donated after the lab closed. Please note that the sequence provided by the depositing laboratory may be theoretical/predicted or based on Sanger sequencing results. There may be discrepancies between sequencing results obtained by Addgene and the depositor sequence. If an Addgene verified sequence is not available, please contact before placing your order to request that our lab fully sequence the plasmid.
How to cite: pAc5.1B-lambdaN-HA-HsAGO2-F2V2_F was a gift from Elisa Izaurralde (Addgene plasmid # 146286 ; http://n2t.net/addgene:146286 ; RRID:Addgene_146286)
